Addgene plasmid #211517: pGL4.R_TRE_minPro
Purpose: (Empty Backbone) Dual-luciferase reporter plasmid backbone for insertion of your TRE of interest driving minPro-luc2P expression in addition to constitutive SV-40-driven Renilla luciferase expression
Depositing lab: Justin English. Depositing organization: University of Utah. Publication: A massively parallel reporter assay library to screen short synthetic promoters in mammalian cells. Zahm AM, Owens WS, Himes SR, Fallon BS, Rondem KE, Gormick AN, Bloom JS, Kosuri S, Chan H, English JG. Nat Commun. 2024 Nov 28;15(1):10353. doi: 10.1038/s41467-024-54502-9. PubMed 39609378.
Backbone
  Vector backbone: pGL4.33[luc2P/SRE/Hygro]
  Backbone manufacturer: Promega
  Modifications to backbone: Hygromycin CDS was replaced with Renilla luciferase CDS. Then the minCMV promoter was ligated into the backbone following ApaI and KpnI digestion. Finally, annealed oligos containing restriction enzyme sites were ligated following KpnI digestion.
  Vector type: Bacterial Expression
  Promoter: SV40 and minPro
Growth in bacteria
  Bacterial resistance: Ampicillin, 100 μg/mL
  Growth temperature: 37°C
  Growth strain: DH5alpha
  Copy number: High Copy
Gene/Insert
  Cloning method: Restriction Enzyme
Terms and licenses: Academic/Nonprofit Terms; Industry Terms: Not Available to Industry
How to cite: pGL4.R_TRE_minPro was a gift from Justin English (Addgene plasmid # 211517 ; http://n2t.net/addgene:211517 ; RRID:Addgene_211517)
