[The description below was written by a language model from this plasmid's Addgene catalogue record and pLannotate feature annotations shown in this document.]
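Description:
pGL4.R_TRE_minPro is an empty dual-luciferase reporter backbone derived from Promega's pGL4.33[luc2P/SRE/Hygro], designed so that a transcriptional response element (TRE) of interest can be cloned upstream of a minimal promoter and tested in mammalian cells. The repository lists it as a bacterial expression vector, but its expression cassettes use mammalian regulatory elements. It is about 5.9 kb, replicates in E. coli at high copy from a ColE1/pUC-type origin, and is selected with ampicillin through the β-lactamase gene.

The test cassette consists of a minimal TATA-box promoter with low basal activity driving luc2P, the synthetic firefly luciferase luc2 fused to a human codon-optimized PEST degradation sequence. This shortens reporter half-life, so the signal tracks changes in transcription more closely. The cassette ends in an SV40 polyadenylation signal. Upstream, a synthetic poly(A) signal and an RNA polymerase II pause site from the human α2 globin gene reduce read-through transcription from the backbone. According to the record, annealed oligos carrying restriction sites were inserted at KpnI to provide the cloning position for the TRE. The modification notes refer to a minCMV promoter, whereas the promoter field says minPro and the feature annotation identifies minP, so the exact identity of the minimal promoter is not fully consistent in the record.

The second cassette replaces the original hygromycin resistance gene with the Renilla luciferase coding sequence. It is expressed constitutively from the SV40 enhancer/early promoter and terminated by a synthetic poly(A) signal. Because it sits on the same plasmid, Renilla provides an internal normalization control for transfection efficiency and cell number. The short tetracycline-resistance and SV40 large T fragments in the annotation appear to be backbone remnants rather than functional genes.
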