Features (pLannotate 1.2.2; 14 found; start..end, strand, type, name):
     10..942     +  CDS            LUCI_RENRE: Experimental evidence at protein level: Swiss-Prot protein existence level 1. Upon binding the substrate, the enzyme catalyzes an oxygenation, producing a very short-lived hydroperoxide that cyclizes into a dioxetanone structure, which collapses, releasing a CO(2) molecule. The spontaneous breakdown of the dioxetanone releases the energy (about 50 kcal/mole) that is necessary to generate the excited state of the coelenteramide product, which is the singlet form of the monoanion. In vivo the product undergoes the process of nonradiative energy transfer to an accessory protein, a green fluoresce
    969..1017    +  polyA_signal   poly(A) signal: synthetic polyadenylation signal
   1033..1164    +  CDS            TcR (fragment): tetracycline efflux protein; tet; confers resistance to tetracycline
   1344..1932    -  rep_origin     ori: high-copy-number ColE1/pMB1/pBR322/pUC origin of replication
   2132..2992    -  CDS            AmpR: β-lactamase confers resistance to ampicillin, carbenicillin, and related antibiotics
   2993..3034    -  promoter       AmpR promoter (fragment): bla
   3097..3145    +  polyA_signal   poly(A) signal: synthetic polyadenylation signal
   3159..3250    +  misc_feature   pause site: RNA polymerase II transcriptional pause signal from the human α2 globin gene
   3332..3363    +  promoter       minP: minimal TATA-box promoter with low basal activity
   3396..5045    +  CDS            luciferase: firefly luciferase synthetic luc2 version of the luciferase gene
   5049..5168    +  CDS            hPEST: PEST degradation sequence from mouse ornithine decarboxylase human codon-optimized
   5220..5341    -  polyA_signal   SV40 poly(A) signal: SV40 polyadenylation signal
   5367..5498    -  CDS            LT_SV40 (fragment): Experimental evidence at protein level: Swiss-Prot protein existence level 1. Isoform 17kT antigen targets host RBL2 for degradation and promotes cell proliferation. Transactivates host cyclin A promoter through its J domain. From Simian virus 40 (SV40).
   5535..5892    +  promoter       SV40 promoter: SV40 enhancer and early promoter
>Addgene plasmid #211517 | pGL4.R_TRE_minPro | addgene full sequence | sequence record 419251 | Addgene NGS Result
AGCGCCACCATGACCAGCAAGGTGTACGACCCCGAGCAGAGGAAGAGGATGATCACCGGCCCCCAGTGGT
GGGCCAGGTGCAAGCAGATGAACGTGCTGGACAGCTTCATCAACTACTACGACAGCGAGAAGCACGCCGA
GAACGCCGTGATCTTCCTGCACGGCAACGCCGCTAGCAGCTACCTGTGGAGGCACGTGGTGCCCCACATC
GAGCCCGTGGCCAGGTGCATCATCCCCGATCTGATCGGCATGGGCAAGAGCGGCAAGAGCGGCAACGGCA
GCTACAGGCTGCTGGACCACTACAAGTACCTGACCGCCTGGTTCGAGCTCCTGAACCTGCCCAAGAAGAT
CATCTTCGTGGGCCACGACTGGGGCGCCTGCCTGGCCTTCCACTACAGCTACGAGCACCAGGACAAGATC
AAGGCCATCGTGCACGCCGAGAGCGTGGTGGACGTGATCGAGAGCTGGGACGAGTGGCCAGACATCGAGG
AGGACATCGCCCTGATCAAGAGCGAGGAGGGCGAGAAGATGGTGCTGGAGAACAACTTCTTCGTGGAGAC
CATGCTGCCCAGCAAGATCATGAGAAAGCTGGAGCCCGAGGAGTTCGCCGCCTACCTGGAGCCCTTCAAG
GAGAAGGGCGAGGTGAGAAGACCCACCCTGAGCTGGCCCAGAGAGATCCCCCTGGTGAAGGGCGGCAAGC
CCGACGTGGTGCAGATCGTGAGAAACTACAACGCCTACCTGAGAGCCAGCGACGACCTGCCCAAGATGTT
CATCGAGAGCGACCCCGGCTTCTTCAGCAACGCCATCGTGGAGGGCGCCAAGAAGTTCCCCAACACCGAG
TTCGTGAAGGTGAAGGGCCTGCACTTCAGCCAGGAGGACGCCCCCGACGAGATGGGCAAGTACATCAAGA
GCTTCGTGGAGAGAGTGCTGAAGAACGAGCAGTAAACTCTAGAACCGGTCATGGCCGCAATAAAATATCT
TTATTTTCATTACATCTGTGTGTTGGTTTTTTGTGTGTTCGAACTAGATGCTGTCGACCGATGCCCTTGA
GAGCCTTCAACCCAGTCAGCTCCTTCCGGTGGGCGCGGGGCATGACTATCGTCGCCGCACTTATGACTGT
CTTCTTTATCATGCAACTCGTAGGACAGGTGCCGGCAGCGCTCTTCCGCTTCCTCGCTCACTGACTCGCT
GCGCTCGGTCGTTCGGCTGCGGCGAGCGGTATCAGCTCACTCAAAGGCGGTAATACGGTTATCCACAGAA
TCAGGGGATAACGCAGGAAAGAACATGTGAGCAAAAGGCCAGCAAAAGGCCAGGAACCGTAAAAAGGCCG
CGTTGCTGGCGTTTTTCCATAGGCTCCGCCCCCCTGACGAGCATCACAAAAATCGACGCTCAAGTCAGAG
GTGGCGAAACCCGACAGGACTATAAAGATACCAGGCGTTTCCCCCTGGAAGCTCCCTCGTGCGCTCTCCT
GTTCCGACCCTGCCGCTTACCGGATACCTGTCCGCCTTTCTCCCTTCGGGAAGCGTGGCGCTTTCTCATA
GCTCACGCTGTAGGTATCTCAGTTCGGTGTAGGTCGTTCGCTCCAAGCTGGGCTGTGTGCACGAACCCCC
CGTTCAGCCCGACCGCTGCGCCTTATCCGGTAACTATCGTCTTGAGTCCAACCCGGTAAGACACGACTTA
TCGCCACTGGCAGCAGCCACTGGTAACAGGATTAGCAGAGCGAGGTATGTAGGCGGTGCTACAGAGTTCT
TGAAGTGGTGGCCTAACTACGGCTACACTAGAAGAACAGTATTTGGTATCTGCGCTCTGCTGAAGCCAGT
TACCTTCGGAAAAAGAGTTGGTAGCTCTTGATCCGGCAAACAAACCACCGCTGGTAGCGGTGGTTTTTTT
GTTTGCAAGCAGCAGATTACGCGCAGAAAAAAAGGATCTCAAGAAGATCCTTTGATCTTTTCTACGGGGT
CTGACGCTCAGTGGAACGAAAACTCACGTTAAGGGATTTTGGTCATGAGATTATCAAAAAGGATCTTCAC
CTAGATCCTTTTAAATTAAAAATGAAGTTTTAAATCAATCTAAAGTATATATGAGTAAACTTGGTCTGAC
AGCGGCCGCAAATGCTAAACCACTGCAGTGGTTACCAGTGCTTGATCAGTGAGGCACCGATCTCAGCGAT
CTGCCTATTTCGTTCGTCCATAGTGGCCTGACTCCCCGTCGTGTAGATCACTACGATTCGTGAGGGCTTA
CCATCAGGCCCCAGCGCAGCAATGATGCCGCGAGAGCCGCGTTCACCGGCCCCCGATTTGTCAGCAATGA
ACCAGCCAGCAGGGAGGGCCGAGCGAAGAAGTGGTCCTGCTACTTTGTCCGCCTCCATCCAGTCTATGAG
CTGCTGTCGTGATGCTAGAGTAAGAAGTTCGCCAGTGAGTAGTTTCCGAAGAGTTGTGGCCATTGCTACT
GGCATCGTGGTATCACGCTCGTCGTTCGGTATGGCTTCGTTCAACTCTGGTTCCCAGCGGTCAAGCCGGG
TCACATGATCACCCATATTATGAAGAAATGCAGTCAGCTCCTTAGGGCCTCCGATCGTTGTCAGAAGTAA
GTTGGCCGCGGTGTTGTCGCTCATGGTAATGGCAGCACTACACAATTCTCTTACCGTCATGCCATCCGTA
AGATGCTTTTCCGTGACCGGCGAGTACTCAACCAAGTCGTTTTGTGAGTAGTGTATACGGCGACCAAGCT
GCTCTTGCCCGGCGTCTATACGGGACAACACCGCGCCACATAGCAGTACTTTGAAAGTGCTCATCATCGG
GAATCGTTCTTCGGGGCGGAAAGACTCAAGGATCTTGCCGCTATTGAGATCCAGTTCGATATAGCCCACT
CTTGCACCCAGTTGATCTTCAGCATCTTTTACTTTCACCAGCGTTTCGGGGTGTGCAAAAACAGGCAAGC
AAAATGCCGCAAAGAAGGGAATGAGTGCGACACGAAAATGTTGGATGCTCATACTCGTCCTTTTTCAATA
TTATTGAAGCATTTATCAGGGTTACTAGTACGTCTCTCAAGGATAAGTAAGTAATATTAAGGTACGGGAG
GTATTGGACAGGCCGCAATAAAATATCTTTATTTTCATTACATCTGTGTGTTGGTTTTTTGTGTGAATCG
ATAGTACTAACATACGCTCTCCATCAAAACAAAACGAAACAAAACAAACTAGCAAAATAGGCTGTCCCCA
GTGCAAGTGCAGGTGCCAGAACATTTCTCTGGCCTAACTGGCCGGTACACGCGTAACTCGAGAAGGTACC
GAGGATATCAAGATCTGGCCTCGGCGGCCAAGCTTAGACACTAGAGGGTATATAATGGAAGCTCGACTTC
CAGCTTGGCAATCCGGTACTGTTGGTAAAGCCACCATGGAAGATGCCAAAAACATTAAGAAGGGCCCAGC
GCCATTCTACCCACTCGAAGACGGGACCGCCGGCGAGCAGCTGCACAAAGCCATGAAGCGCTACGCCCTG
GTGCCCGGCACCATCGCCTTTACCGACGCACATATCGAGGTGGACATTACCTACGCCGAGTACTTCGAGA
TGAGCGTTCGGCTGGCAGAAGCTATGAAGCGCTATGGGCTGAATACAAACCATCGGATCGTGGTGTGCAG
CGAGAATAGCTTGCAGTTCTTCATGCCCGTGTTGGGTGCCCTGTTCATCGGTGTGGCTGTGGCCCCAGCT
AACGACATCTACAACGAGCGCGAGCTGCTGAACAGCATGGGCATCAGCCAGCCCACCGTCGTATTCGTGA
GCAAGAAAGGGCTGCAAAAGATCCTCAACGTGCAAAAGAAGCTACCGATCATACAAAAGATCATCATCAT
GGATAGCAAGACCGACTACCAGGGCTTCCAAAGCATGTACACCTTCGTGACTTCCCATTTGCCACCCGGC
TTCAACGAGTACGACTTCGTGCCCGAGAGCTTCGACCGGGACAAAACCATCGCCCTGATCATGAACAGTA
GTGGCAGTACCGGATTGCCCAAGGGCGTAGCCCTACCGCACCGCACCGCTTGTGTCCGATTCAGTCATGC
CCGCGACCCCATCTTCGGCAACCAGATCATCCCCGACACCGCTATCCTCAGCGTGGTGCCATTTCACCAC
GGCTTCGGCATGTTCACCACGCTGGGCTACTTGATCTGCGGCTTTCGGGTCGTGCTCATGTACCGCTTCG
AGGAGGAGCTATTCTTGCGCAGCTTGCAAGACTATAAGATTCAATCTGCCCTGCTGGTGCCCACACTATT
TAGCTTCTTCGCTAAGAGCACTCTCATCGACAAGTACGACCTAAGCAACTTGCACGAGATCGCCAGCGGC
GGGGCGCCGCTCAGCAAGGAGGTAGGTGAGGCCGTGGCCAAACGCTTCCACCTACCAGGCATCCGCCAGG
GCTACGGCCTGACAGAAACAACCAGCGCCATTCTGATCACCCCCGAAGGGGACGACAAGCCTGGCGCAGT
AGGCAAGGTGGTGCCCTTCTTCGAGGCTAAGGTGGTGGACTTGGACACCGGTAAGACACTGGGTGTGAAC
CAGCGCGGCGAGCTGTGCGTCCGTGGCCCCATGATCATGAGCGGCTACGTTAACAACCCCGAGGCTACAA
ACGCTCTCATCGACAAGGACGGCTGGCTGCACAGCGGCGACATCGCCTACTGGGACGAGGACGAGCACTT
CTTCATCGTGGACCGGCTGAAGAGCCTGATCAAATACAAGGGCTACCAGGTAGCCCCAGCCGAACTGGAG
AGCATCCTGCTGCAACACCCCAACATCTTCGACGCCGGGGTCGCCGGCCTGCCCGACGACGATGCCGGCG
AGCTGCCCGCCGCAGTCGTCGTGCTGGAACACGGTAAAACCATGACCGAGAAGGAGATCGTGGACTATGT
GGCCAGCCAGGTTACAACCGCCAAGAAGCTGCGCGGTGGTGTTGTGTTCGTGGACGAGGTGCCTAAAGGA
CTGACCGGCAAGTTGGACGCCCGCAAGATCCGCGAGATTCTCATTAAGGCCAAGAAGGGCGGCAAGATCG
CCGTGAATTCTCACGGCTTCCCTCCCGAGGTGGAGGAGCAGGCCGCCGGCACCCTGCCCATGAGCTGCGC
CCAGGAGAGCGGCATGGATAGACACCCTGCTGCTTGCGCCAGCGCCAGGATCAACGTCTAAGGCCGCGAC
TCTAGAGTCGGGGCGGCCGGCCGCTTCGAGCAGACATGATAAGATACATTGATGAGTTTGGACAAACCAC
AACTAGAATGCAGTGAAAAAAATGCTTTATTTGTGAAATTTGTGATGCTATTGCTTTATTTGTAACCATT
ATAAGCTGCAATAAACAAGTTAACAACAACAATTGCATTCATTTTATGTTTCAGGTTCAGGGGGAGGTGT
GGGAGGTTTTTTAAAGCAAGTAAAACCTCTACAAATGTGGTAAAATCGATAAGGATCCGTTTGCGTATTG
GGCGCTCTTCCGCTGATCTGCGCAGCACCATGGCCTGAAATAACCTCTGAAAGAGGAACTTGGTTAGCTA
CCTTCTGAGGCGGAAAGAACCAGCTGTGGAATGTGTGTCAGTTAGGGTGTGGAAAGTCCCCAGGCTCCCC
AGCAGGCAGAAGTATGCAAAGCATGCATCTCAATTAGTCAGCAACCAGGTGTGGAAAGTCCCCAGGCTCC
CCAGCAGGCAGAAGTATGCAAAGCATGCATCTCAATTAGTCAGCAACCATAGTCCCGCCCCTAACTCCGC
CCATCCCGCCCCTAACTCCGCCCAGTTCCGCCCATTCTCCGCCCCATGGCTGACTAATTTTTTTTATTTA
TGCAGAGGCCGAGGCCGCCTCTGCCTCTGAGCTATTCCAGAAGTAGTGAGGAGGCTTTTTTGGAGGCCTA
GGCTTTTGCAAAAAGCTCGATTCTTCTGACACT
